>Addgene plasmid #149393 | pCRISPR2_+10D+7U | addgene full sequence | sequence record 301638 | Addgene NGS Result
TACTCCCGCCATTCAGAGAAGAAACCAATTGTCCATATTGCATCAGACATTGCCGTCACTGCGTCTTTTA
CTGGCTCTTCTCGCTAACCAAACCGGTAACCCCGCTTATTAAAAGCATTCTGTAACAAAGCGGGACCAAA
GCCATGACAAAAACGCGTAACAAAAGTGTCTATAATCACGGCAGAAAAGTCCACATTGATTATTTGCACG
GCGTCACACTTTGCTATGCCATAGCATTTTTATCCATAAGATTAGCGGATCCTACCTGACGCTTTTTATC
GCAACTCTCTACTGTTTCTCCATACCCGTTTTTTTGGGCTAGAAATAATTTTGTTTAACTTTAAGAAGGA
GATATACATACCCATGGATGCCTTGTCCGAAATCGAGGCGGGCCACCCGAGCCTGTAGCGCCGCTCCCTG
GCGCGACGCCCCCGGCCTGGCCGGGGGCTTTGCGGCATCGCCCATCAAAAGACCTTTCGCGCCCGAACGG
CACGGTTGATCGCCGTCCCGGTCCTCGCGAAACGGCCGCCAATTGCCCGAAGCTTCCGACCCTTTTTTCG
GACGATTTCTTACGCCCTTATAAATCAGCAAGTTACGAGACCTCGAAAAAAGAGGGTTTCTGGCGGGATA
CGGCAAAAACTCGGTATTTCTTTTTCCTTCAAATGGTTAAAGGAGCTATTAGGTTTTCGGAGCTAGTTCA
CTGCCGTGTAGGCAGCTAAGAAAATCAGCCGGACGTTGTAGTAGTCGAGCGCGGTGTTCACTGCCGTGTA
GGCAGCTAAGAAAGCCGGGTGGTGACTTCTGGACGGCGTTCGTCAAGTTCACTGCCGTGTAGGCAGCTAA
GAAAGACCTGGTTTTGGCCGACACAGTGGCTGCGACGTTCACTGCCGTGTAGGCAGCTAAGAAACGGTCC
TGCCAGTACTGCGGCAGGATCTGGTCGTTCACTGCCGTGTAGGCAGCTAAGAAAAGCCTGGCGCCCTTCG
AGTCCATCCAGCCCGGGTTCACTGCCGTGTAGGCAGCTAAGAAACATCCAATTCGCCGATCCGGCGCAAG
CGCCCGGTTCACTGCCGTGTAGGCAGCTAAGAAAACGAAGCAGATCGCCGAATGCGGCGTCAGCGCGTTC
ACTGCCGTGTAGGCAGCTAAGAAAGTGGGTGCAAATCGCGATTCTGGTCGCGTCGTGTTCACTGCCGTGT
AGGCAGCTAAGAAATGAATATCAGCCTGCAAAGCGTCGTCGTAGTAGTTCACTGCCGTGTAGGCAGCTAA
GAAAAAGCCGGGCCGATGTTCGAGCCTGGCTGCGTGGTTCACTGCCGTGTAGGCAGCTAAGAAATGGACA
ATGCGCAGCCCAGGCGCTGGATTTACGTTCACTGCCGTGTAGGCAGCTAAGAAAATGCGAGGCTGATCGA
GGTGCGCGGTTCTGTTGTTCACTGCCGTGTAGGCAGCTAAGAAAGTGCGCGGATGGCTGGTATCTCGAGC
ACGATTGTTCACTGCCGTGTAGGCAGCTAAGAAAAGGCAAACAACGGAAAGATCACCACCGAAGGCGTTC
ACTGCCGTGTAGGCAGCTAAGAAAAACGAAACAGGCCCAGCACAGCCGCTTGATAAGTTCACTGCCGTGT
AGGCAGCTAAGAAAACAAGACGCTCATCGACGGCAGCATCGAGACGGTTCACTGCCGTGTAGGCAGCTAA
GAAAAAGGTGACGATGCACAGCTGTTGCGCGCGGTTGTTCACTGCCGTGTAGGCAGCTAAGAAAATCCTC
GAACAGCCCGGGTTCGGTCGCCTCCAGTTCACTGCCGTGTAGGCAGCTAAGAAAAGGAGTTTGCGGCCCC
GCTCCCTGCGGCTCTCGTTCACTGCCGTGTAGGCAGCTAAGAAATTCACGGCGGGCTTGATGTCCGCGTC
TACCTGGTTCACTGCCGTGTAGGCAGCTAAGAAATTGCCGAGTACGATGCCTGATACATGAATCCAGTTC
ACTGCCGTGTAGGCAGCTAAGAAACTCGAACCCACCTCGGCCACAACAGCCGCCGGGTTCGCTGCCGTCT
AGGCAGAACCACCCTCCCCATCCCACTACCAAACATCCGAATATAAAGTTCCTACCCCGCCCGCCAGCCT
CGCCCGTCCACGACAATGTGCCTCGCTTGGAAGCTCACGCTCCTCACACAGACGAAAACGGGGTAGCGGC
AATCGGCCATATCCGCTAAACAGTTGCCTTGGCGCAGAATTCGATAGATCCGATAGGGACAGGCCACGGT
CAACATGGACGACATTTCTCCCAGCGAACTGAAGACGATCCTTCACTCGCATGCAAGCTTGGCACTGGCC
GTCGTTTTACAACGTCGTGACTGGGAAAACCCTGGCGTTACCCAACTTAATCGCCTTGCAGCACATCCCC
CTTTCGCCAGCTGGCGTAATAGCGAAGAGGCCCGCACCGATCGCCCTTCCCAACAGTTGCGCAGCCTGAA
AGGCAGGCCGGGCCGTGGTGGCCACGGCCTCTAGGCCAGATCCAGCGGCATCTGGGTTAGTCGAGCGCGG
GCCGCTTCCCATGTCTCACCAGGGCGAGCCTGTTTCGCGATCTCAGCATCTGAAATCTTCCCGGCCTTGC
GCTTCGCTGGGGCCTTACCCACCGCCTTGGCGGGCTTCTTCGGTCCAAAACTGAACAACAGATGTGTGAC
CTTGCGCCCGGTCTTTCGCTGCGCCCACTCCACCTGTAGCGGGCTGTGCTCGTTGATCTGCGTCACGGCT
GGATCAAGCACTCGCAACTTGAAGTCCTTGATCGAGGGATACCGGCCTTCCAGTTGAAACCACTTTCGCA
GCTGGTCAATTTCTATTTCGCGCTGGCCGATGCTGTCCCATTGCATGAGCAGCTCGTAAAGCCTGATCGC
GTGGGTGCTGTCCATCTTGGCCACGTCAGCCAAGGCGTATTTGGTGAACTGTTTGGTGAGTTCCGTCAGG
TACGGCAGCATGTCTTTGGTGAACCTGAGTTCTACACGGCCCTCACCCTCCCGGTAGATGATTGTTTGCA
CCCAGCCGGTAATCATCACACTCGGTCTTTTCCCCTTGCCATTGGGCTCTTGGGTTAACCGGACTTCCCG
CCGTTTCAGGCGCAGGGCCGCTTCTTTGAGCTGGTTGTAGGAAGATTCGATAGGGACACCCGCCATCGTC
GCTATGTCCTCCGCCGTCACTGAATACATCACTTCATCGGTGACAGGCTCGCTCCTCTTCACCTGGCTAA
TACAGGCCAGAACGATCCGCTGTTCCTGAACACTGAGGCGATACGCGGCCTCGACCAGGGCATTGCTTTT
GTAAACCATTGGGGGTGAGGCCACGTTCGACATTCCTTGTGTATAAGGGGACACTGTATCTGCGTCCCAC
AATACAACAAATCCGTCCCTTTACAACAACAAATCCGTCCCTTCTTAACAACAAATCCGTCCCTTAATGG
CAACAAATCCGTCCCTTTTTAAACTCTACAGGCCACGGATTACGTGGCCTGTAGACGTCCTAAAAGGTTT
AAAAGGGAAAAGGAAGAAAAGGGTGGAAACGCAAAAAACGCACCACTACGTGGCCCCGTTGGGGCCGCAT
TTGTGCCCCTGAAGGGGCGGGGGAGGCGTCTGGGCAATCCCCGTTTTACCAGTCCCCTATCGCCGCCTGA
GAGGGCGCAGGAAGCGAGTAATCAGGGTATCGAGGCGGATTCACCCTTGGCGTCCAACCAGCGGCACCAG
CGGCGCGAATTGACATAAGCCTGTTCGGTTCGTAAACTGTAATGCAAGTAGCGTATGCGCTCACGCAACT
GGTCCAGAACCTTGACCGAACGCAGCGGTGGTAACGGCGCAGTGGCGGTTTTCATGGCTTGTTATGACTG
TTTTTTTGTACAGTCTATGCCTCGGGCATCCAAGCAGCAAGCGCGTTACGCCGTGGGTCGATGTTTGATG
TTATGGAGCAGCAACGATGTTACGCAGCAGGGCAGTCGCCCTAAAACAAAGTTAGGTGGCTCAAGTATGG
GCATCATTCGCACATGTAGGCTCGGCCCTGACCAAGTCAAATCCATGCGGGCTGCTCTTGATCTTTTCGG
TCGTGAGTTCGGAGACGTAGCCACCTACTCCCAACATCAGCCGGACTCCGATTACCTCGGGAACTTGCTC
CGTAGTAAGACATTCATCGCGCTTGCTGCCTTCGACCAAGAAGCGGTTGTTGGCGCTCTCGCGGCTTACG
TTCTGCCCAAGTTTGAGCAGCCGCGTAGTGAGATCTATATCTATGATCTCGCAGTCTCCGGCGAGCACCG
GAGGCAGGGCATTGCCACCGCGCTCATCAATCTCCTCAAGCATGAGGCCAACGCGCTTGGTGCTTATGTG
ATCTACGTGCAAGCAGATTACGGTGACGATCCCGCAGTGGCTCTCTATACAAAGTTGGGCATACGGGAAG
AAGTGATGCACTTTGATATCGACCCAAGTACCGCCACCTAACAATTCGTTCAAGCCGAGATCGGCTTCCC
GGCCGCGGAGTTGTTCGGTAAATTGTCACAACGCCGCGGCCAATTCGACTCACCAGTCACAGAAAAGCAT
CTTACGGATGGCATGACAGTAAGAGAATTATGCAGTGCTGCCATAACCATGAGTGATAACACTGCGGCCA
ACTTACTTCTGACAACGATCGGAGGACCGAAGGAGCTAACCGCTTTTTTGCACAACATGGGGGATCATGT
AACTCGCCTTGATCGTTGGGAACCGGAGCTGAATGAAGCCATACCAAACGACGAGCGTGACACCACGATG
CCTGTAGCAATGGCAACAACGTTGCGCAAACTATTAACTGGCGAACTACTTACTCTAGCTTCCCGGCAAC
AATTAATAGACTGGATGGAGGCGGATAAAGTTGCAGGACCACTTCTGCGCTCGGCCCTTCCGGCTGGCTG
GTTTATTGCTGATAAATCTGGAGCCGGTGAGCGTGGGTCTCGCGGTATCATTGCAGCACTGGGGCCAGAT
GGTAAGCCCTCCCGTATCGTAGTTATCTACACGACGGGGAGTCAGGCAACTATGGATGAACGAAATAGAC
AGATCGCTGAGATAGGTGCCTCACTGATTAAGCATTGGTAACTGTCAGACCAAGTTTACTCATATATACT
TTAGATTGATTTAAAACTTCATTTTTAATTTAAAAGGATCTAGGTGAAGATCCTTTTTGATAATCTCATG
ACCAAAATCCCTTAACGTGAGTTTTCGTTCCACTGAGCGTCAGACCCCGTAGAAAAGATCAAAGGATCTT
CTTGAGATCCTTTTTTTCTGCGCGTAATCTGCTGCTTGCAAACAAAAAAACCACCGCTACCAGCGGTGGT
TTGTTTGCCGGATCAAGAGCTACCAACTCTTTTTCCGAAGGTAACTGGCTTCAGCAGAGCGCAGATACCA
AATACTGTTCTTCTAGTGTAGCCGTAGTTAGGCCACCACTTCAAGAACTCTGTAGCACCGCCTACATACC
TCGCTCTGCTAATCCTGTTACCAGTGGCTGCTGCCAGTGGCGATAAGTCGTGTCTTACCGGGTTGGACTC
AAGACGATAGTTACCGGATAAGGCGCAGCGGTCGGGCTGAACGGGGGGTTCGTGCACACAGCCCAGCTTG
GAGCGAACGACCTACACCGAACTGAGATACCTACAGCGTGAGCTATGAGAAAGCGCCACGCTTCCCGAAG
GGAGAAAGGCGGACAGGTATCCGGTAAGCGGCAGGGTCGGAACAGGAGAGCGCACGAGGGAGCTTCCAGG
GGGAAACGCCTGGTATCTTTATAGTCCTGTCGGGTTTCGCCACCTCTGACTTGAGCGTCGATTTTTGTGA
TGCTCGTCAGGGGGGCGGAGCCTATGGAAAAACGCCAGCAACGCGGCCTTTTTACGGTTCCTGGCCTTTT
GCTGGCCTTTTGCTCACAAGCTAGCTTATCGGCCAGCCTCGCAGAGCAGGATTCCCGTTGAGCACCGCCA
GGTGCGAATAAGGGACAGTGAAGAAGGAACACCCGCTCGCGGGTGGGCCTACTTCACCTATCCTGCCCGG
CTGACGCCGTTGGATACACCAAGGAAAGTCTACACGAACCCTTTGGCAAAATCCTGTATATCGTGCGAAA
AAGGATGGATATACCGAAAAAATCGCTATAATGACCCCGAAGCAGGGTTATGCAGCGGAAAGTATACCTT
AAGGAATCCCCAAATTATGACAACTTGACGGCTACATCATTCACTTTTTCTTCACAACCGGCACGGAACT
CGCTCGGGCTGGCCCCGGTGCATTTTTTAAATACCCGCGAGAAATAGAGTTGATCGTCAAAACCAACATT
GCGACCGACGGTGGCGATAGGCATCCGGGTGGTGCTCAAAAGCAGCTTCGCCTGGCTGATACGTTGGTCC
TCGCGCCAGCTTAAGACGCTAATCCCTAACTGCTGGCGGAAAAGATGTGACAGACGCGACGGCGACAAGC
AAACATGCTGTGCGACGCTGGCGATATCAAAATTGCTGTCTGCCAGGTGATCGCTGATGTACTGACAAGC
CTCGCGTACCCGATTATCCATCGGTGGATGGAGCGACTCGTTAATCGCTTCCATGCGCCGCAGTAACAAT
TGCTCAAGCAGATTTATCGCCAGCAGCTCCGAATAGCGCCCTTCCCCTTGCCCGGCGTTAATGATTTGCC
CAAACAGGTCGCTGAAATGCGGCTGGTGCGCTTCATCCGGGCGAAAGAACCCCGTATTGGCAAATATTGA
CGGCCAGTTAAGCCATTCATGCCAGTAGGCGCGCGGACGAAAGTAAACCCACTGGTGATACCATTCGCGA
GCCTCCGGATGACGACCGTAGTGATGAATCTCTCCTGGCGGGAACAGCAAAATATCACCCGGTCGGCAAA
CAAATTCTCGTCCCTGATTTTTCACCACCCCCTGACCGCGAATGGTGAGATTGAGAATATAACCTTTCAT
TCCCAGCGGTCGGTCGATAAAAAAATCGAGATAACCGTTGGCCTCAATCGGCGTTAAACCCGCCACCAGA
TGGGCATTAAACGAGTATCCCGGCAGCAGGGGATCATTTTGCGCTTCAGCCATACTTTTCA
Features (pLannotate 1.2.2; 33 found; start..end, strand, type, name):
     19..303     +  promoter       araBAD promoter: araBAD; promoter of the L-arabinose operon of E. coli; the araC regulatory gene is transcribed in the opposite direction (Guzman et al., 1995)
    330..352     +  RBS            RBS: efficient ribosome binding site from bacteriophage T7 gene 10 (Olins and Rangwala, 1989)
    695..722     +  ncRNA          CRISPR-DR4: Accession: RF01317 - CRISPR RNA direct repeat element
    755..782     +  ncRNA          CRISPR-DR4: Accession: RF01317 - CRISPR RNA direct repeat element
    816..843     +  ncRNA          CRISPR-DR4: Accession: RF01317 - CRISPR RNA direct repeat element
    876..903     +  ncRNA          CRISPR-DR4: Accession: RF01317 - CRISPR RNA direct repeat element
    936..963     +  ncRNA          CRISPR-DR4: Accession: RF01317 - CRISPR RNA direct repeat element
    996..1023    +  ncRNA          CRISPR-DR4: Accession: RF01317 - CRISPR RNA direct repeat element
   1056..1083    +  ncRNA          CRISPR-DR4: Accession: RF01317 - CRISPR RNA direct repeat element
   1116..1143    +  ncRNA          CRISPR-DR4: Accession: RF01317 - CRISPR RNA direct repeat element
   1176..1203    +  ncRNA          CRISPR-DR4: Accession: RF01317 - CRISPR RNA direct repeat element
   1236..1263    +  ncRNA          CRISPR-DR4: Accession: RF01317 - CRISPR RNA direct repeat element
   1296..1323    +  ncRNA          CRISPR-DR4: Accession: RF01317 - CRISPR RNA direct repeat element
   1356..1383    +  ncRNA          CRISPR-DR4: Accession: RF01317 - CRISPR RNA direct repeat element
   1416..1443    +  ncRNA          CRISPR-DR4: Accession: RF01317 - CRISPR RNA direct repeat element
   1476..1503    +  ncRNA          CRISPR-DR4: Accession: RF01317 - CRISPR RNA direct repeat element
   1536..1563    +  ncRNA          CRISPR-DR4: Accession: RF01317 - CRISPR RNA direct repeat element
   1596..1623    +  ncRNA          CRISPR-DR4: Accession: RF01317 - CRISPR RNA direct repeat element
   1656..1683    +  ncRNA          CRISPR-DR4: Accession: RF01317 - CRISPR RNA direct repeat element
   1716..1743    +  ncRNA          CRISPR-DR4: Accession: RF01317 - CRISPR RNA direct repeat element
   1776..1803    +  ncRNA          CRISPR-DR4: Accession: RF01317 - CRISPR RNA direct repeat element
   1836..1863    +  ncRNA          CRISPR-DR4: Accession: RF01317 - CRISPR RNA direct repeat element
   1896..1923    +  ncRNA          CRISPR-DR4: Accession: RF01317 - CRISPR RNA direct repeat element
   1956..1983    +  ncRNA          CRISPR-DR4: Accession: RF01317 - CRISPR RNA direct repeat element
   2303..2450    +  CDS            lacZα (fragment): LacZα fragment of β-galactosidase; lacZ fragment
   2481..3314    -  CDS            pRO1600 Rep: replication protein for the broad-host-range plasmid pRO1600 from Pseudomonas aeruginosa&nbsp
   3328..3679    +  rep_origin     pRO1600 oriV: broad-host-range origin of replication from Pseudomonas aeruginosa plasmid pRO1600; requires the pRO1600 Rep protein for replication (West et al., 1994)
   3720..3748    +  promoter       Pc promoter: intI1 (promoter lies within the coding sequence); class 1 integron promoter
   3918..4451    +  CDS            GmR: gentamycin acetyltransferase; aacC1; confers resistance to gentamycin
   4528..5080    +  CDS            bla(M) (fragment): β-lactamase lacking the signal sequence; bla(M); allows cytosolic expression of β-lactamase
   5252..5840    +  rep_origin     ori: high-copy-number ColE1/pMB1/pBR322/pUC origin of replication
   5910..6018    -  oriT           oriT: incP origin of transfer
   6175..7053    -  CDS            araC: L-arabinose regulatory protein; araC
