[The description below was written by a language model from this plasmid's Addgene catalogue record and pLannotate feature annotations shown in this document.]
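Description:
pCRISPR2_+10D+7U is a bacterial plasmid built on the pHERD30T backbone, an E. coli–Pseudomonas shuttle vector. It carries two replication systems: a high-copy ColE1/pUC-type origin for propagation in E. coli, and the broad-host-range pRO1600 oriV together with its cognate Rep protein, which supports maintenance in Pseudomonas aeruginosa. Selection is by gentamicin, through the aacC1 acetyltransferase driven by the class 1 integron Pc promoter. An incP oriT allows conjugative mobilisation from a suitable donor strain. Partial bla and lacZα fragments are also annotated and appear to be backbone remnants rather than functional markers.

The insert, cloned between NcoI and SphI, is roughly 1.9 kb of the P. aeruginosa UCBPP-PA14 CRISPR2 locus, the array that lies next to the cas1 gene. The feature table shows 22 direct repeats of 28 bp at about 60 bp intervals, preceded by several hundred base pairs of unannotated sequence that presumably includes the leader. The locus sits downstream of the arabinose-inducible araBAD promoter and a T7 gene 10 ribosome binding site, with the araC regulator encoded divergently.

The defining feature of this variant is a pair of spacing changes around the proximal IHF binding site (IHFprox): 7 bp added upstream and 10 bp added downstream. The annotation does not mark the site or the insertions. According to the associated publication's title, the construct belongs to a study of how the distribution and phasing of sequence motifs facilitate CRISPR adaptation, so it likely tests how motif spacing affects new spacer acquisition. The sequenced record is 7,061 nt, slightly shorter than the 7,120 bp listed in the catalogue.
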