Addgene plasmid #149393: pCRISPR2_+10D+7U
Purpose: P. aeruginosa PA14 CRISPR2 locus, with 10bp addition downstream,and 7bp addition upstream of IHFprox site
Depositing lab: Blake Wiedenheft. Depositing organization: Montana State University. Publication: Distribution and phasing of sequence motifs that facilitate CRISPR adaptation. Santiago-Frangos A, Buyukyoruk M, Wiegand T, Krishna P, Wiedenheft B. Curr Biol. 2021 Aug 23;31(16):3515-3524.e6. doi: 10.1016/j.cub.2021.05.068. Epub 2021 Jun 25. PubMed 34174210.
Backbone
  Vector backbone: pHERD30T
  Backbone size w/o insert (bp): 5220
  Total vector size (bp): 7120
  Vector type: Bacterial Expression
Growth in bacteria
  Bacterial resistance: Gentamicin, 10 μg/mL
  Growth temperature: 37°C
  Growth strain: DH5alpha
  Copy number: High Copy
Gene/Insert
  Gene/Insert name: Pseudomonas aeruginosa PA14 CRISPR2 locus (alt name: P. aeruginosa PA14 CRISPR locus adjacent to the Cas1 gene)
  Species: Pseudomonas aeruginosa UCBPP-PA14
  Insert size (bp): 1900
  Mutation: 7bp inserted upstream, and 10bp inserted downstream of the IHFprox site
  Promoter: pBAD
  Cloning method: Restriction Enzyme; 5′ cloning site NcoI (unknown if destroyed); 3′ cloning site SphI (unknown if destroyed)
  Sequencing primers: 5′ pBAD_F
Terms and licenses: Academic/Nonprofit Terms; Industry Terms: Not Available to Industry
How to cite: pCRISPR2_+10D+7U was a gift from Blake Wiedenheft (Addgene plasmid # 149393 ; http://n2t.net/addgene:149393 ; RRID:Addgene_149393)
